>Addgene plasmid #22677 | pDTA-TK | addgene full sequence | sequence record 313549 | Addgene NGS Result
TTGAGATCCTTTTTTTCTGCGCGTAATCTGCTGCTTGCAAACAAAAAAACCACCGCTACCAGCGGTGGTT
TGTTTGCCGGATCAAGAGCTACCAACTCTTTTTCCGAAGGTAACTGGCTTCAGCAGAGCGCAGATACCAA
ATACTGTTCTTCTAGTGTAGCCGTAGTTAGGCCACCACTTCAAGAACTCTGTAGCACCGCCTACATACCT
CGCTCTGCTAATCCTGTTACCAGTGGCTGCTGCCAGTGGCGATAAGTCGTGTCTTACCGGGTTGGACTCA
AGACGATAGTTACCGGATAAGGCGCAGCGGTCGGGCTGAACGGGGGGTTCGTGCACACAGCCCAGCTTGG
AGCGAACGACCTACACCGAACTGAGATACCTACAGCGTGAGCTATGAGAAAGCGCCACGCTTCCCGAAGG
GAGAAAGGCGGACAGGTATCCGGTAAGCGGCAGGGTCGGAACAGGAGAGCGCACGAGGGAGCTTCCAGGG
GGAAACGCCTGGTATCTTTATAGTCCTGTCGGGTTTCGCCACCTCTGACTTGAGCGTCGATTTTTGTGAT
GCTCGTCAGGGGGGCGGAGCCTATGGAAAAACGCCAGCAACGCGGCCTTTTTACGGTTCTGGCCTTTTGC
ACGGACCGAACAACTCCGCCGCGCGCGCTCCGTGTAGGCCGGTGCGGGCGGCCCCGTAGCGCAAGGGAGG
GCGGGAAAGGAAGGGGCGGGACACAAGGGCGAATCTATAAAGGGCGTCACTCAGCCAGTTCTCTCCTCAG
AAGCGCCGAGAGCGCGACCGGGACGGTTGGAGAAGAAGGTGGCTCCCGGAAGGGGGAGAGACAAACTGCC
GTAACCTCTGCCGTTCAGGATCTGCGACCTGCAGGTCCTCGCCATGGACCCTGATGATGTTGTTGATTCT
TCTAAATCTTTTGTGATGGAAAACTTTTCTTCGTACCACGGGACTAAACCTGGTTATGTAGATTCCATTC
AAAAAGGTATACAAAAGCCAAAATCTGGTACACAAGGAAATTATGACGATGATTGGAAAGGGTTTTATAG
TACCGACAATAAATACGACGCTGCGGGATACTCTGTAGATAATGAAAACCCGCTCTCTGGAAAAGCTGGA
GGCGTGGTCAAAGTGACGTATCCAGGACTGACGAAGGTTCTCGCACTAAAAGTGGATAATGCCGAAACTA
TTAAGAAAGAGTTAGGTTTAAGTCTCACTGAACCGTTGATGGAGCAAGTCGGAACGGAAGAGTTTATCAA
AAGGTTCGGTGATGGTGCTTCGCGTGTAGTGCTCAGCCTTCCCTTCGCTGAGGGGAGTTCTAGCGTTGAA
TATATTAATAACTGGGAACAGGCGAAAGCGTTAAGCGTAGAACTTGAGATTAATTTTGAAACCCGTGGAA
AACGTGGCCAAGATGCGATGTATGAGTATATGGCTCAAGCCTGTGCAGGAAATCGTGTCAGGCGATCTCT
TTGTGAAGGAACCTTACTTCTGTGGTGTGACATAATTGGACAAACTACCTACAGAGATTTAAAGCTCTAA
GGTAAATATAAAATTTTTAAGTGTATAATGTGTTAAACTACTGATTCTAATTGTTTGTGTATTTTAGATT
CCAACCTATGGAACTGATGAATGGGAGCAGTGGTGGAATGCAGATCCACTAGGATCTAACTTGTTTATTG
CAGCTTATAATGGTTACAAATAAAGCAATAGCATCACAAATTTCACAAATAAAGCATTTTTTTCACTGCA
TTCTAGTTGTGGTTTGTCCAAACTCATCAATGTATCTTATCATGTCTGGATCGTAGTTCTAGAGCGGACC
GGTAAAACGACGGCCAGTGTTAACTCTAGGAATTCTCTAGGGTACCTCTAGGAGATCGATCCTCTAGAGT
CGAGCAGTGTGGTTTTCAAGAGGAAGCAAAAAGCCTCTCCACCCAGGCCTGGAATGTTTCCACCCAATGT
CGAGCAGTGTGGTTTTGCAAGAGGAAGCAAAAAGCCTCTCCACCCAGGCCTGGAATGTTTCCACCCAATG
TCGAGCAAACCCCGCCCAGCGTCTTGTCATTGGCGAATTCGAACACGCAGATGCAGTCGGGGCGGCGCGG
TCCCAGGTCCACTTCGCATATTAAGGTGACGCGTGTGGCCTCGAACACCGAGCGACCCTGCAGCGACCCG
CTTAACAGCGTCAACAGCGTGCCGCAGATCTTGGTGGCGTGAAACTCCCGCACCTCTTCGGCCAGCGCCT
TGTAGAAGCGCGTATGGCTTCGTACCCCGGCCATCAGCACGCGTCTGCGTTCGACCAGGCTGCGCGTTCT
CGCGGCCATAGCAACCGACGTACGGCGTTGCGCCCTCGCCGGCAGCAAGAAGCCACGGAAGTCCGCCCGG
AGCAGAAAATGCCCACGCTACTGCGGGTTTATATAGACGGTCCCCACGGGATGGGGAAAACCACCACCAC
GCAACTGCTGGTGGCCCTGGGTTCGCGCGACGATATCGTCTACGTACCCGAGCCGATGACTTACTGGCGG
GTGCTGGGGGCTTCCGAGACAATCGCGAACATCTACACCACACAACACCGCCTTGACCAGGGTGAGATAT
CGGCCGGGGACGCGGCGGTGGTAATGACAAGCGCCCAGATAACAATGGGCATGCCTTATGCCGTGACCGA
CGCCGTTCTGGCTCCTCATATCGGGGGGGAGGCTGGGAGCTCACATGCCCCGCCCCCGGCCCTCACCCTC
ATCTTCGACCGCCATCCCATCGCCGCCCTCCTGTGCTACCCGGCCGCGCGATACCTTATGGGCAGCATGA
CCCCCCAGGCCGTGCTGGCGTTCGTGGCCCTCATCCCGCCGACCTTGCCCGGCACAAACATCGTGTTGGG
GGCCCTTCCGGAGGACAGACACATCGACCGCCTGGCCAAACGCCAGCGCCCCGGCGAGCGGCTTGACCTG
GCTATGCTGGCCGCGATTCGCCGCGTTTACGGGCTGCTTGCCAATACGGTGCGGTATCTGCAGGGCGGCG
GGTCGTGGCGGGAGGATTGGGGACAGCTTTCGGGGACGGCCGTGCCGCCCCAGGGTGCCGAGCCCCAGAG
CAACGCGGGCCCACGACCCCATATCGGGGACACGTTATTTACCCTGTTTCGGGCCCCCGAGTTGCTGGCC
CCCAACGGCGACCTGTACAACGTGTTTGCCTGGGCCTTGGACGTCTTGGCCAAACGCCTCCGTCCCATGC
ACGTCTTTATCCTGGATTACGACCAATCGCCCGCCGGCTGCCGGGACGCCCTGCTGCAACTTACCTCCGG
GATGATCCAGACCCACGTCACCACCCCAGGCTCCATACCGACGATCTGCGACCTGGCGCGCACGTTTGCC
CGGGAGATGGGGGAGGCTAACTGAAACACGGAAGGAGACAATACCGGAAGGAACCCGCGCTATGACGGCA
ATAAAAAGACAGAATAAAACGCACGGGTGTTGGGTCGTTTGTTCATAAACGCGGGGTTCGGTCCCAGGGC
TGGCACTCTGTCGATACCCCACCGAGACCCCATTGGGGCCAATACGCCCGCGTTTCTTCCTTTTCCCCAC
CCCACCCCCCAAGTTCGGGTGAAGGCCCAGGGCTCGCAGCCAACGTCGGGGCGGCAGGCCCTGCCATAGC
CACGGGCCCCGTGGGTTAGGGACGGGGTCCCCCATGGGGAATGGTTTATGGTTCGTGGGGGTTATTATTT
TGGGCGTTGCGTGGGGTCAGTCCACGACTGGACTGAGCAGACAGACCCATGGTTTTTGGATGGCCTGGGC
ATGGACCGCATGTACTGGCGCGACACGAACACCGGGCGTCTGTGGCTGCCAAACACCCCCGACCCCCAAA
AACCACCGCGCGGATTTCTGGCGCCGCCGGACGAACTAAACCTGACTACGGCATCTCTGCCCCTTCTTCG
CTGGTACGAGGAGCGCTTTTGTTTTGTATTGGTCACCACGGCCGAGTTTCCGCGGGACCCCGGCCAGATC
AAGCTAGAGTCTGAAAGAAAAAACACAATCTCTGTTTGCCAACGCATTTGGCTACCCTGCCACTCACACC
ATTCAGGCGCCTGGCCGCGTGAATTTGATTGGTGAACACACCGACTACAACGACGGTTTCGTTCTGCCCT
GCGCGATTGATTATCAAACCGTGATCAGTTGTGCACCACGCGATGACCGTAAAGTTCGCGTGATGGCAGC
CGATTATGAAAATCAGCTCGACGAGTTTTCCCTCGATGCGCCCATTGTCGCACATGAAAACTATCAATGG
GCTAACTACGTTCGTGGCGTGGTGAAACATCTGCAACTGCGTAACAACAGCTTCGGCGGCGTGGACATGG
TGATCAGCGGCAATGTGCCGCAGGGTGCCGGGTTAAGTTCTTCCGCTTCACTGGAAGTCGCGGTCGGAAC
CGTATTGCAGCAGCTTTATCATCTGCCGCTGGACGGCGCACAAATCGCGCTTAACGGTCAGGAAGCAGAA
AACCAGTTTGTAGGCTGTAACTGCGGGATCATGGATCAGCTAATTTCCGCGCTCGGCAAGAAAGATCATG
CCTTGCTGGCGCGTTTCTTCCAGCAGCCAGCCCTGCGTGATGTCACCATTGAAGAGTTCAACGCTGTTGC
GCATGAACTGGACCCGATCGTGGCAAAACGCGTGCGTCATATACTGACTGAAAACGCCCGCACCGTTGAA
GCTGCCAGCGCGCTGGAGCAAGGCGACCTGAAACGTATGGGCGAGTTGATGGCGGAGTCTCATGCCTCTA
TGCGCGATGATTTCGAAATCACCGTGCCGCAAATTGACACTCTGGTAGAAATCGTCAAAGCTGTGATTGG
CGACAAAGGTGGCGTACGCATGACCGGCGGCGGATTTGGCGGCTGTATCGTCGCGCTGATCCCGGAAGAG
CTGGTGCCTGCCGTACAGCAAGCTGTCGCTGAACAATATGAAGCAAAAACAGGTATTAAAGAGACTTTTT
ACGTTTGTAAACCATCACAAGGAGCAGGACAGTGCTTATCGGATCTTCGCTACCTTAGGACCGTTATAGT
TAGCGGCCGCCATGGTCATAGCTGTTTGACGTCAGGTGGCACTTTTCGGGGAAATGTGCGCGGAACCCCT
ATTTGTTTATTTTTCTAAATACATTCAAATATGTATCCGCTCACGAGACAATAACCCTGATAAATGCTTC
AATAATATTGAAAAAGGAAGAGTATGAGTATTCAACATTTCCGTGTCGCCCTTATTCCCTTTTTTGCGGC
ATTTTGCCTTCCTGTTTTTGCTCACCCAGAAACGCTGGTGAAAGTAAAAGATGCTGAAGATCAGTTGGGT
GCACGAGTGGGTTACATCGAACTGGATCTCAACAGCGGTAAGATCCTTGAGAGTTTTCGCCCCGAAGAAC
GTTTTCCAATGATGAGCACTTTTAAAGTTCTGCTATGTGGCGCGGTATTATCCCGTATTGACGCCGGGCA
AGAGCAACTCGGTCGCCGCATACACTATTCTCAGAATGACTTGGTTGAGTACTCACCAGTCACAGAAAAG
CATCTTACGGATGGCATGACAGTAAGAGAATTATGCAGTGCTGCCATAACCATGAGTGATAACACTGCGG
CCAACTTACTTCTGACAACGATCGGAGGACCGAAGGAGCTAACCGCTTTTTTGCACAACATGGGGGATCA
TGTAACTCGCCTTGATCGTTGGGAACCGGAGCTGAATGAAGCCATACCAAACGACGAGCGTGACACCACG
ATGCCTGTAGCAATGGCAACAACGTTGCGCAAACTATTAACTGGCGAACTACTTACTCTAGCTTCCCGGC
AACAATTAATAGACTGGATGGAGGCGGATAAAGTTGCAGGACCACTTCTGCGCTCGGCCCTTCCGGCTGG
CTGGTTTATTGCTGATAAATCTGGAGCCGGTGAGCGTGGGTCTCGCGGTATCATTGCAGCACTGGGGCCA
GATGGTAAGCCCTCCCGTATCGTAGTTATCTACACGACGGGGAGTCAGGCAACTATGGATGAACGAAATA
GACAGATCGCTGAGATAGGTGCCTCACTGATTAAGCATTGGTAACTGTCAGACCAAGTTTACTCATATAT
ACTTTAGATTGATTTAAAACTTCATTTTTAATTTAAAAGGATCTAGGTGAAGATCCTTTTTGATAATCTC
ATGACCAAAATCCCTTAACGTGAGTTTTCGTTCCACTGAGCGTCAGACCCCGTAGAAAAGATCAAAGGAT
CTTC
Features (pLannotate 1.2.2; 15 found; start..end, strand, type, name):
      1..589     +  rep_origin     ori: high-copy-number ColE1/pMB1/pBR322/pUC origin of replication
    893..1465    +  CDS            DTA: diphtheria toxin fragment A; Corynebacterium diphtheriae tox
   1468..1540    +  CDS            small t antigen (fragment): SV40 (simian virus 40) small t antigen
   1542..1607    +  intron         small t intron: SV40 (simian virus 40) small t antigen intron
   1668..1802    +  polyA_signal   SV40 poly(A) signal: SV40 polyadenylation signal
   1822..1839    -  CDS            lacZα (fragment): LacZα fragment of β-galactosidase; lacZ fragment
   2113..2175    +  promoter       Mini-TK promoter: minimal herpes simplex virus (HSV) thymidine kinase promoter
   2197..2236    +  5'UTR          HSV TK 5'-UTR: 5' untranslated region from the herpes simplex virus thymidine kinase gene
   2254..3381    +  CDS            TK: KITH_HHV1S - Experimental evidence at protein level: Swiss-Prot protein existence level 1. Catalyzes the transfer of the gamma-phospho group of ATP to thymidine to generate dTMP in the salvage pathway of pyrimidine synthesis. The dTMP serves as a substrate for DNA polymerase during viral DNA replication. Allows the virus to be reactivated and to grow in non-proliferative cells lacking a high concentration of phosphorylated nucleic acid precursors. From Human herpesvirus 1 (strain SC16) (HHV-1) (Human herpes simplex virus 1). Used in molecular biology as a selectable marker to identify transfec
   3426..3474    +  polyA_signal   HSV TK poly(A) signal: herpes simplex virus thymidine kinase polyadenylation signal (Cole and Stacy, 1985)
   3565..3581    -  polyA_signal   bGH poly(A) signal (fragment): bovine growth hormone polyadenylation signal
   3676..3990    +  CDS            gH (fragment): GH_HHV11 - Experimental evidence at protein level: Swiss-Prot protein existence level 1. The heterodimer glycoprotein H-glycoprotein L is required for the fusion of viral and plasma membranes leading to virus entry into the host cell. Following initial binding to host receptor, membrane fusion is mediated by the fusion machinery composed of gB and the heterodimer gH/gL. May also be involved in the fusion between the virion envelope and the outer nuclear membrane during virion morphogenesis. From Human herpesvirus 1 (strain 17) (HHV-1) (Human herpes simplex virus 1).
   3998..5005    +  CDS            galK (fragment): GAL1_ECOLI - Also known as galA. Experimental evidence at protein level: Swiss-Prot protein existence level 1. Catalyzes the transfer of the gamma-phosphate of ATP to D- galactose to form alpha-D-galactose-1-phosphate (Gal-1-P). To a lesser extent, is also able to phosphorylate 2-deoxy-D-galactose and D- galactosamine. Is not able to use D-galacturonic acid, D-talose, L- altrose, and L-glucose as substrates. From Escherichia coli (strain K12).
   5099..5203    +  promoter       AmpR promoter: bla
   5204..6064    +  CDS            AmpR: β-lactamase; bla; confers resistance to ampicillin, carbenicillin, and related antibiotics
