>Addgene plasmid #22677 | pDTA-TK | analyzer sequence | sequence record 10372
CAGTGGCGATAAGTCGTGTCTTACCGGGTTGGACTCAAGACGATAGTTACCGGATAAGGCGCAGCGGTCG
GGCTGAACGGGGGGTTCGTGCACACAGCCCAGCTTGGAGCGAACGACCTACACCGAACTGAGATACCTAC
AGCGTGAGCTATGAGAAAGCGCCACGCTTCCCGAAGGGAGAAAGGCGGACAGGTATCCGGTAAGCGGCAG
GGTCGGAACAGGAGAGCGCACGAGGGAGCTTCCAGGGGGAAACGCCTGGTATCTTTATAGTCCTGTCGGG
TTTCGCCACCTCTGACTTGAGCGTCGATTTTTGTGATGCTCGTCAGGGGGGCGGAGCCTATGGAAAAACG
CCAGCAACGCGGCCTTTTTACGGTTCTGGCCTTTTGCACGGACCGAACAACTCCGCCGCGCGCGCTCCGT
GTAGGCCGGTGCGGGCGGCCCCGTAGCGCAAGGGAGGGCGGGAAAGGAAGGGGCGGGACACAAGGGCGAA
TCTATAAAGGGCGTCACTCAGCCAGTTCTCTCCTCAGAAGCGCCGAGAGCGCGACCGGGACGGTTGGAGA
AGAAGGTGGCTCCCGGAAGGGGGAGAGACAAACTGCCGTAACCTCTGCCGTTCAGGATCTGCGACCTGCA
GGTCCTCGCCATGGACCCTGATGATGTTGTTGATTCTTCTAAATCTTTTGTGATGGAAAACTTTTCTTCG
TACCACGGGACTAAACCTGGTTATGTAGATTCCATTCAAAAAGGTATACAAAAGCCAAAATCTGGTACAC
AAGGAAATTATGACGATGATTGGAAAGGGTTTTATAGTACCGACAATAAATACGACGCTGCGGGATACTC
TGTAGATAATGAAAACCCGCTCTCTGGAAAAGCTGGAGGCGTGGTCAAAGTGACGTATCCAGGACTGACG
AAGGTTCTCGCACTAAAAGTGGATAATGCCGAAACTATTAAGAAAGAGTTAGGTTTAAGTCTCACTGAAC
CGTTGATGGAGCAAGTCGGAACGGAAGAGTTTATCAAAAGGTTCGGTGATGGTGCTTCGCGTGTAGTGCT
CAGCCTTCCCTTCGCTGAGGGGAGTTCTAGCGTTGAATATATTAATAACTGGGAACAGGCGAAAGCGTTA
AGCGTAGAACTTGAGATTAATTTTGAAACCCGTGGAAAACGTGGCCAAGATGCGATGTATGAGTATATGG
CTCAAGCCTGTGCAGGAAATCGTGTCAGGCGATCTCTTTGTGAAGGAACCTTACTTCTGTGGTGTGACAT
AATTGGACAAACTACCTACAGAGATTTAAAGCTCTAAGGTAAATATAAAATTTTTAAGTGTATAATGTGT
TAAACTACTGATTCTAATTGTTTGTGTATTTTAGATTCCAACCTATGGAACTGATGAATGGGAGCAGTGG
TGGAATGCAGATCCACTAGGATCTAACTTGTTTATTGCAGCTTATAATGGTTACAAATAAAGCAATAGCA
TCACAAATTTCACAAATAAAGCATTTTTTTCACTGCATTCTAGTTGTGGTTTGTCCAAACTCATCAATGT
ATCTTATCATGTCTGGATCGTAGTTCTAGAGCGGACCGGTAAAACGACGGCCAGTGTTAACTCTAGGAAT
TCTCTAGGGTACCTCTAGGAGATCGATCCTCTAGAGTCGAGCAGTGTGGTTTTCAAGAGGAAGCAAAAAG
CCTCTCCACCCAGGCCTGGAATGTTTCCACCCAATGTCGAGCAGTGTGGTTTTGCAAGAGGAAGCAAAAA
GCCTCTCCACCCAGGCCTGGAATGTTTCCACCCAATGTCGAGCAAACCCCGCCCAGCGTCTTGTCATTGG
CGAATTCGAACACGCAGATGCAGTCGGGGCGGCGCGGTCCCAGGTCCACTTCGCATATTAAGGTGACGCG
TGTGGCCTCGAACACCGAGCGACCCTGCAGCGACCCGCTTAACAGCGTCAACAGCGTGCCGCAGATCTTG
GTGGCGTGAAACTCCCGCACCTCTTCGGCCAGCGCCTTGTAGAAGCGCGTATGGCTTCGTACCCCGGCCA
TCAGCACGCGTCTGCGTTCGACCAGGCTGCGCGTTCTCGCGGCCATAGCAACCGACGTACGGCGTTGCGC
CCTCGCCGGCAGCAAGAAGCCACGGAAGTCCGCCCGGAGCAGAAAATGCCCACGCTACTGCGGGTTTATA
TAGACGGTCCCCACGGGATGGGGAAAACCACCACCACGCAACTGCTGGTGGCCCTGGGTTCGCGCGACGA
TATCGTCTACGTACCCGAGCCGATGACTTACTGGCGGGTGCTGGGGGCTTCCGAGACAATCGCGAACATC
TACACCACACAACACCGCCTTGACCAGGGTGAGATATCGGCCGGGGACGCGGCGGTGGTAATGACAAGCG
CCCAGATAACAATGGGCATGCCTTATGCCGTGACCGACGCCGTTCTGGCTCCTCATATCGGGGGGGAGGC
TGGGAGCTCACATGCCCCGCCCCCGGCCCTCACCCTCATCTTCGACCGCCATCCCATCGCCGCCCTCCTG
TGCTACCCGGCCGCGCGATACCTTATGGGCAGCATGACCCCCCAGGCCGTGCTGGCGTTCGTGGCCCTCA
TCCCGCCGACCTTGCCCGGCACAAACATCGTGTTGGGGGCCCTTCCGGAGGACAGACACATCGACCGCCT
GGCCAAACGCCAGCGCCCCGGCGAGCGGCTTGACCTGGCTATGCTGGCCGCGATTCGCCGCGTTTACGGG
CTGCTTGCCAATACGGTGCGGTATCTGCAGGGCGGCGGGTCGTGGCGGGAGGATTGGGGACAGCTTTCGG
GGACGGCCGTGCCGCCCCAGGGTGCCGAGCCCCAGAGCAACGCGGGCCCACGACCCCATATCGGGGACAC
GTTATTTACCCTGTTTCGGGCCCCCGAGTTGCTGGCCCCCAACGGCGACCTGTACAACGTGTTTGCCTGG
GCCTTGGACGTCTTGGCCAAACGCCTCCGTCCCATGCACGTCTTTATCCTGGATTACGACCAATCGCCCG
CCGGCTGCCGGGACGCCCTGCTGCAACTTACCTCCGGGATGATCCAGACCCACGTCACCACCCCAGGCTC
CATACCGACGATCTGCGACCTGGCGCGCACGTTTGCCCGGGAGATGGGGGAGGCTAACTGAAACACGGAA
GGAGACAATACCGGAAGGAACCCGCGCTATGACGGCAATAAAAAGACAGAATAAAACGCACGGGTGTTGG
GTCGTTTGTTCATAAACGCGGGGTTCGGTCCCAGGGCTGGCACTCTGTCGATACCCCACCGAGACCCCAT
TGGGGCCAATACGCCCGCGTTTCTTCCTTTTCCCCACCCCACCCCCCAAGTTCGGGTGAAGGCCCAGGGC
TCGCAGCCAACGTCGGGGCGGCAGGCCCTGCCATAGCCACGGGCCCCGTGGGTTAGGGACGGGGTCCCCC
ATGGGGAATGGTTTATGGTTCGTGGGGGTTATTATTTTGGGCGTTGCGTGGGGTCAGTCCACGACTGGAC
TGAGCAGACAGACCCATGGTTTTTGGATGGCCTGGGCATGGACCGCATGTACTGGCGCGACACGAACACC
GGGCGTCTGTGGCTGCCAAACACCCCCGACCCCCAAAAACCACCGCGCGGATTTCTGGCGCCGCCGGACG
AACTAAACCTGACTACGGCATCTCTGCCCCTTCTTCGCTGGTACGAGGAGCGCTTTTGTTTTGTATTGGT
CACCACGGCCGAGTTTCCGCGGGACCCCGGCCAGATCAAGCTAGAGTCTGAAAGAAAAAACACAATCTCT
GTTTGCCAACGCATTTGGCTACCCTGCCACTCACACCATTCAGGCGCCTGGCCGCGTGAATTTGATTGGT
GAACACACCGACTACAACGACGGTTTCGTTCTGCCCTGCGCGATTGATTATCAAACCGTGATCAGTTGTG
CACCACGCGATGACCGTAAAGTTCGCGTGATGGCAGCCGATTATGAAAATCAGCTCGACGAGTTTTCCCT
CGATGCGCCCATTGTCGCACATGAAAACTATCAATGGGCTAACTACGTTCGTGGCGTGGTGAAACATCTG
CAACTGCGTAACAACAGCTTCGGCGGCGTGGACATGGTGATCAGCGGCAATGTGCCGCAGGGTGCCGGGT
TAAGTTCTTCCGCTTCACTGGAAGTCGCGGTCGGAACCGTATTGCAGCAGCTTTATCATCTGCCGCTGGA
CGGCGCACAAATCGCGCTTAACGGTCAGGAAGCAGAAAACCAGTTTGTAGGCTGTAACTGCGGGATCATG
GATCAGCTAATTTCCGCGCTCGGCAAGAAAGATCATGCCTTGCTGGCGCGTTTCTTCCAGCAGCCAGCCC
TGCGTGATGTCACCATTGAAGAGTTCAACGCTGTTGCGCATGAACTGGACCCGATCGTGGCAAAACGCGT
GCGTCATATACTGACTGAAAACGCCCGCACCGTTGAAGCTGCCAGCGCGCTGGAGCAAGGCGACCTGAAA
CGTATGGGCGAGTTGATGGCGGAGTCTCATGCCTCTATGCGCGATGATTTCGAAATCACCGTGCCGCAAA
TTGACACTCTGGTAGAAATCGTCAAAGCTGTGATTGGCGACAAAGGTGGCGTACGCATGACCGGCGGCGG
ATTTGGCGGCTGTATCGTCGCGCTGATCCCGGAAGAGCTGGTGCCTGCCGTACAGCAAGCTGTCGCTGAA
CAATATGAAGCAAAAACAGGTATTAAAGAGACTTTTTACGTTTGTAAACCATCACAAGGAGCAGGACAGT
GCCTAGCTTATCGGATCTTCGCTACCTTAGGACCGTTATAGTTAGCGGCCGCCATGGTCATAGCTGTTTG
ACGTCAGGTGGCACTTTTCGGGGAAATGTGCGCGGAACCCCTATTTGTTTATTTTTCTAAATACATTCAA
ATATGTATCCGCTCACGAGACAATAACCCTGATAAATGCTTCAATAATATTGAAAAAGGAAGAGTATGAG
TATTCAACATTTCCGTGTCGCCCTTATTCCCTTTTTTGCGGCATTTTGCCTTCCTGTTTTTGCTCACCCA
GAAACGCTGGTGAAAGTAAAAGATGCTGAAGATCAGTTGGGTGCACGAGTGGGTTACATCGAACTGGATC
TCAACAGCGGTAAGATCCTTGAGAGTTTTCGCCCCGAAGAACGTTTTCCAATGATGAGCACTTTTAAAGT
TCTGCTATGTGGCGCGGTATTATCCCGTATTGACGCCGGGCAAGAGCAACTCGGTCGCCGCATACACTAT
TCTCAGAATGACTTGGTTGAGTACTCACCAGTCACAGAAAAGCATCTTACGGATGGCATGACAGTAAGAG
AATTATGCAGTGCTGCCATAACCATGAGTGATAACACTGCGGCCAACTTACTTCTGACAACGATCGGAGG
ACCGAAGGAGCTAACCGCTTTTTTGCACAACATGGGGGATCATGTAACTCGCCTTGATCGTTGGGAACCG
GAGCTGAATGAAGCCATACCAAACGACGAGCGTGACACCACGATGCCTGTAGCAATGGCAACAACGTTGC
GCAAACTATTAACTGGCGAACTACTTACTCTAGCTTCCCGGCAACAATTAATAGACTGGATGGAGGCGGA
TAAAGTTGCAGGACCACTTCTGCGCTCGGCCCTTCCGGCTGGCTGGTTTATTGCTGATAAATCTGGAGCC
GGTGAGCGTGGGTCTCGCGGTATCATTGCAGCACTGGGGGCCAGATGGTAAGCCCCTCCNGTATCGTAGT
TATCTACACGACGGGGAGTCAGGCAACTATGGATGAACGAAATAGACAGATCGCTGAGATAGGTGCCTCA
CTGATTAAGCATTGGTAACTGTCAGACCAAGTTTACTCATATATACTTTAGATTGATTTAAAACTTCATT
TTTAATTTAAAAGGATCTAGGTGAAGATCCTTTTTGATAATCTCATGACCAAAATCCCTTAACGTGAGTT
TTCGTTCCACTGAGCGTCAGACCCCGTAGAAAAGATCAAAGGATCTTCTTGAGATCCTTTTTTTCTGCGC
GTAATCTGCTGCTTGCAAACAAAAAAACCACCGCTACCAGCGGTGGTTTGTTTGCCGGATCAAGAGCTAC
CAACTCTTTTTCCGAAGGTAACTGGCTTCAGCAGAGCGCAGATACCAAATACTGTCCTTCTAGTGTAGCC
GTAGTTAGGCCACCACTTCAAGAACTCTGTAGCACCGCCTACATACCTCGCTCTGCTAATCCTGTTACCA
GTGGCTGCTGC
Features (pLannotate 1.2.2; 15 found; start..end, strand, type, name):
    650..1222    +  CDS            DTA: diphtheria toxin fragment A; Corynebacterium diphtheriae tox
   1225..1297    +  CDS            small t antigen (fragment): SV40 (simian virus 40) small t antigen
   1299..1364    +  intron         small t intron: SV40 (simian virus 40) small t antigen intron
   1425..1559    +  polyA_signal   SV40 poly(A) signal: SV40 polyadenylation signal
   1579..1596    -  CDS            lacZα (fragment): LacZα fragment of β-galactosidase; lacZ fragment
   1870..1932    +  promoter       Mini-TK promoter: minimal herpes simplex virus (HSV) thymidine kinase promoter
   1954..1993    +  5'UTR          HSV TK 5'-UTR: 5' untranslated region from the herpes simplex virus thymidine kinase gene
   2011..3138    +  CDS            TK: KITH_HHV1S - Experimental evidence at protein level: Swiss-Prot protein existence level 1. Catalyzes the transfer of the gamma-phospho group of ATP to thymidine to generate dTMP in the salvage pathway of pyrimidine synthesis. The dTMP serves as a substrate for DNA polymerase during viral DNA replication. Allows the virus to be reactivated and to grow in non-proliferative cells lacking a high concentration of phosphorylated nucleic acid precursors. From Human herpesvirus 1 (strain SC16) (HHV-1) (Human herpes simplex virus 1). Used in molecular biology as a selectable marker to identify transfec
   3183..3231    +  polyA_signal   HSV TK poly(A) signal: herpes simplex virus thymidine kinase polyadenylation signal (Cole and Stacy, 1985)
   3322..3338    -  polyA_signal   bGH poly(A) signal (fragment): bovine growth hormone polyadenylation signal
   3433..3747    +  CDS            gH (fragment): GH_HHV11 - Experimental evidence at protein level: Swiss-Prot protein existence level 1. The heterodimer glycoprotein H-glycoprotein L is required for the fusion of viral and plasma membranes leading to virus entry into the host cell. Following initial binding to host receptor, membrane fusion is mediated by the fusion machinery composed of gB and the heterodimer gH/gL. May also be involved in the fusion between the virion envelope and the outer nuclear membrane during virion morphogenesis. From Human herpesvirus 1 (strain 17) (HHV-1) (Human herpes simplex virus 1).
   3755..4762    +  CDS            galK (fragment): GAL1_ECOLI - Also known as galA. Experimental evidence at protein level: Swiss-Prot protein existence level 1. Catalyzes the transfer of the gamma-phosphate of ATP to D- galactose to form alpha-D-galactose-1-phosphate (Gal-1-P). To a lesser extent, is also able to phosphorylate 2-deoxy-D-galactose and D- galactosamine. Is not able to use D-galacturonic acid, D-talose, L- altrose, and L-glucose as substrates. From Escherichia coli (strain K12).
   4861..4965    +  promoter       AmpR promoter: bla
   4966..5828    +  CDS            AmpR (fragment): β-lactamase; bla; confers resistance to ampicillin, carbenicillin, and related antibiotics
   5999..346     +  rep_origin     ori (across the origin): high-copy-number ColE1/pMB1/pBR322/pUC origin of replication
