[The description below was written by a language model from this plasmid's Addgene catalogue record and pLannotate feature annotations shown in this document.]
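Description:
pDTA-TK is a mouse gene-targeting backbone built on pKO2, intended as a starting plasmid for assembling targeting vectors for homologous recombination rather than as an expression construct in its own right. It is maintained in E. coli through a high-copy ColE1/pUC-type origin and selected with ampicillin via the bla promoter and β-lactamase gene.

The payload is a pair of negative-selection cassettes arranged in the same orientation. The first encodes diphtheria toxin fragment A, followed by an SV40 small t antigen fragment and intron and the SV40 polyadenylation signal. No promoter for DTA is annotated in the feature tables, so the element driving it is not stated. The second is herpes simplex virus thymidine kinase with a minimal HSV TK promoter, TK 5' UTR and TK poly(A) signal. A trailing fragment of HSV glycoprotein H is probably flanking viral sequence carried along with the TK gene.

In a finished targeting vector, such markers lie outside the homology arms. They are lost on correct homologous recombination but retained on random integration, where DTA kills the cell directly and TK makes it sensitive to nucleoside analogues such as ganciclovir. This dual selection enriches for correctly targeted clones.

A large fragment of E. coli galK is also present, and short lacZα and bGH poly(A) fragments appear to be cloning remnants; the record gives no role for any of them. It does note an I-CeuI site for linearization. The two sequence records (about 6.2 kb) agree in content, differing only in numbering origin. Both are considerably larger than the catalogue's 3000 bp backbone and 500 bp insert figures would suggest.
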