Addgene plasmid #22677: pDTA-TK
Depositing lab: Robert Benezra. Depositing organization: Memorial Sloan-Kettering Cancer Center. Publication: High levels of Id1 expression define B1 type adult neural stem cells. Nam HS, Benezra R. Cell Stem Cell. 2009 Nov 6. 5(5):515-26. 10.1016/j.stem.2009.08.017 PubMed 19896442.
Backbone
  Vector backbone: pKO2
  Backbone size w/o insert (bp): 3000
  Vector type: Mouse Targeting
Growth in bacteria
  Bacterial resistance: Ampicillin, 100 μg/mL
  Growth temperature: 37°C
  Growth strain: DH5alpha
  Copy number: High Copy
Gene/Insert
  Gene/Insert name: DTA and TK
  Insert size (bp): 500
  Mutation: pDTA-TK dual selection plasmid for targeting vector generation. I-CeuI linearization site.
  Cloning method: Restriction Enzyme
  Sequencing primers: 5′ n/a; 3′ n/a
Resource information
  A portion of this plasmid was derived from a plasmid made by: Ronald DePinho, Neal Copeland
Terms and licenses: Academic/Nonprofit Terms; Industry Terms: Not Available to Industry
How to cite: pDTA-TK was a gift from Robert Benezra (Addgene plasmid # 22677 ; http://n2t.net/addgene:22677 ; RRID:Addgene_22677)
