>Addgene plasmid #22677 | pDTA-TK | addgene partial sequence | sequence record 28533 | 22677 with TK-pA-R
GTGCGCGCCAGGTCGCAGATCGTCGGTATGGAGCCTGGGGTGGTGACGTGGGTCTGGATCATCCCGGAGG
TAAGTTGCAGCAGGGCGTCCCGGCAGCCGGCGGGCGATTGGTCGTAATCCAGGATAAAGACGTGCATGGG
ACGGAGGCGTTTGGCCAAGACGTCCAAGGCCCAGGCAAACACGTTGTACAGGTCGCCGTTGGGGGCCAGC
AACTCGGGGGCCCGAAACAGGGTAAATAACGTGTCCCCGATATGGGGTCGTGGGCCCGCGTTGCTCTGGG
GCTCGGCACCCTGGGGCGGCACGGCCGTCCCCGAAAGCTGTCCCCAATCCTCCCGCCACGACCCGCCGCC
CTGCAGATACCGCACCGTATTGGCAAGCAGCCCGTAAACGCGGCGAATCGCGGCCAGCATAGCCAGGTCA
AGCCGCTCGCCGGGGCGCTGGCGTTTGGCCAGGCGGTCGATGTGTCTGTCCTCCGGAAGGGCCCCCAACA
CGATGTTTGTGCCGGGCAAGGTCGGCGGGATGAGGGCCACGAACGCCAGCACGGCCTGGGGGGTCATGCT
GCCCATAAGGTATCGCGCGGCCGGGTAGCACAGGAGGGCGGCGATGGGATGGCGGTCGAAGATGAGGGTG
AGGGCCGGGGGCGGGGCATGTGAGCTCCCAGCCTCCCCCCCGATATGAGGAGCCAGAACGGCGTCNGGTC
ACGGCAT
